Addgene plasmid #97134: Tol2-lyzC-microRNA 1388-Dendra2
Purpose: overexpression of microRNA and Dendra2 in Zebrafish
Depositing lab: Qing Deng. Depositing organization: Purdue University. Publication: Phenotypical microRNA screen reveals a noncanonical role of CDK2 in regulating neutrophil migration. Hsu AY, Wang D, Liu S, Lu J, Syahirah R, Bennin DA, Huttenlocher A, Umulis DM, Wan J, Deng Q. Proc Natl Acad Sci U S A. 2019 Aug 26. pii: 1905221116. doi: 10.1073/pnas.1905221116. PubMed 31451657.
Backbone
  Vector backbone: Tol2
  Vector type: Zebrafish
Growth in bacteria
  Bacterial resistance: Ampicillin, 100 μg/mL
  Growth temperature: 37°C
  Growth strain: DH5alpha
  Copy number: High Copy
Gene/Insert
  Gene/Insert name: microRNA 1388 Dendra2
  Species: D. rerio (zebrafish)
  Cloning method: Ligation Independent Cloning
Terms and licenses: Academic/Nonprofit Terms; Industry Terms: Not Available to Industry
How to cite: Tol2-lyzC-microRNA 1388-Dendra2 was a gift from Qing Deng (Addgene plasmid # 97134 ; http://n2t.net/addgene:97134 ; RRID:Addgene_97134)
