[The description below was written by a language model from this plasmid's Addgene catalogue record and pLannotate feature annotations shown in this document.]
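Description:
Tol2-lyzC-microRNA 1388-Dendra2 is a 7,941 bp zebrafish transgenesis plasmid built on a Tol2 transposon backbone. It is intended to overexpress a microRNA together with the fluorescent protein Dendra2 in zebrafish. In bacteria it is maintained through a high-copy ColE1/pUC-type origin and selected with ampicillin via the β-lactamase gene and its native promoter. Remnants of a pBluescript-style cloning vector are also annotated, including lac promoter/operator elements, a T3 promoter, and partial f1 and M13 origins. The Tol2 arms themselves are not called by the automated annotation. The short medaka tyrosinase fragment near the start of the sequence probably reflects flanking sequence from the medaka locus where Tol2 was first found.

The name indicates that expression is driven by the lyzC (lysozyme C) promoter, which is widely used for neutrophil-restricted expression in zebrafish and fits the associated study of neutrophil migration. This promoter is not annotated in the feature table, although a large unannotated stretch upstream of the payload could hold it. Downstream, a small fragment of zebrafish β-actin (actba) coding sequence precedes the mir-1388 hairpin. The hairpin is followed by the Dendra2 open reading frame, a residual SV40 large T antigen fragment and the SV40 polyadenylation signal. This layout suggests that the microRNA precursor and reporter are made from a single transcript, possibly with the hairpin in an actin-derived intron, though the record does not confirm that. Green-to-red photoconvertible Dendra2 therefore marks the cells overexpressing miR-1388 and allows them to be tracked optically. Tol2 plasmids of this kind are typically delivered to embryos together with Tol2 transposase to achieve genomic integration, here for testing microRNA effects on neutrophil behaviour.
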