Features (pLannotate 1.2.2; 17 found; start..end, strand, type, name):
    310..537     +  CDS            tyr (fragment) (sequence partly withheld): TYRO_ORYLA - Also known as tyro. Experimental evidence at transcript level: Swiss-Prot protein existence level 2. This is a copper-containing oxidase that functions in the formation of pigments such as melanins and other polyphenolic compounds. From Oryzias latipes (Japanese rice fish) (Japanese killifish).
   3119..3241    +  CDS            actba (fragment): ACTB1_DANRE - Also known as bact, bactin1, bactzf. Experimental evidence at protein level: Swiss-Prot protein existence level 1. Actin is a highly conserved protein that polymerizes to produce filaments that form cross-linked networks in the cytoplasm of cells. Actin exists in both monomeric (G-actin) and polymeric (F-actin) forms, both forms playing key functions, such as cell motility and contraction. In addition to their role in the cytoplasmic cytoskeleton, G- and F-actin also localize in the nucleus, and regulate gene transcription and motility and repair of damaged DNA. From Danio rerio
   3881..3972    +  ncRNA          mir-1388: Accession: RF01945 - microRNA mir-1388
   4397..4415    -  misc_feature   MCS (fragment): pBluescript multiple cloning site
   4430..5119    +  CDS            Dendra2: Dendra2 is a photoconvertible green fluorescent protein published in 2006, derived from Dendronephthya sp.. It has high acid sensitivity.
   5127..5210    +  CDS            large T antigen (fragment): large T antigen from SV40 (simian virus 40)
   5233..5354    +  polyA_signal   SV40 poly(A) signal: SV40 polyadenylation signal
   5361..5446    -  rep_origin     M13 ori (fragment): M13 bacteriophage origin of replication; arrow indicates direction of (+) strand synthesis
   5732..5750    -  promoter       T3 promoter: promoter for bacteriophage T3 RNA polymerase
   5795..5811    -  protein_bind   lac operator: The lac repressor binds to the lac operator to inhibit transcription in E. coli. This inhibition can be relieved by adding lactose or isopropyl-β-D-thiogalactopyranoside (IPTG). lac repressor encoded by lacI
   5819..5849    -  promoter       lac promoter: promoter for the E. coli lac operon
   5864..5885    -  protein_bind   CAP binding site: CAP binding activates transcription in the presence of cAMP. E. coli catabolite activator protein
   5898..5990    -  CDS            lacI (fragment): lac repressor; lacI; The lac repressor binds to the lac operator to inhibit transcription in E. coli. This inhibition can be relieved by adding lactose or isopropyl-β-D-thiogalactopyranoside (IPTG).
   6173..6761    -  rep_origin     ori: high-copy-number ColE1/pMB1/pBR322/pUC origin of replication
   6932..7792    -  CDS            AmpR: β-lactamase; bla; confers resistance to ampicillin, carbenicillin, and related antibiotics
   7793..7897    -  promoter       AmpR promoter: bla
   7923..312     -  rep_origin     f1 ori (fragment) (across the origin) (sequence partly withheld): f1 bacteriophage origin of replication; arrow indicates direction of (+) strand synthesis
>Addgene plasmid #97134 | Tol2-lyzC-microRNA 1388-Dendra2 | addgene full sequence | sequence record 182768 | Addgene NGS Result
TTTGTTAAAATTCGCGTTAAATTTTTGTTAAATCAGCTCATTTTTTAACCAATAGGCCGAAATCGGCAAA
ATCCCTTATAAATCAAAAGAATAGACCGAGATAGGGT
[37 nt withheld, positions 108-144]
AAAGAACGTGGACTCCAACGTCAAAGG
[49 nt withheld, positions 172-220]
T
[91 nt withheld, positions 222-312]
CACAATGACGGCTACTACATGGTGCCATTCCTTCCTCTTTATAGGAATGGAGACTACCTCCTGTCCAACA
ATGCTCTTGGATACGAGTACGCCTACCTGTTGGACCCAGGTCATTGCACAACACCAGAAATGCCCTCTGA
TCTGCAAAAGACGTGAATATCTGTTCAGACACCCATATCCACTCTGTTCCACACAGGTCAGAGGTTTGTC
CAGGAGTTCTTGACAGAGGTGTAAAAAGTACTCAAAAATTTTACTCAAGTGAAAGTACAAGTACTTAGGG
AAAATTTTACTCAATTAAAAGTAAAAGTATCTGGCTAGAATCTTACTTGAGTAAAAGTAAAAAAGTACTC
CATTAAAATTGTACTTGAGTATTAAGGAAGTAAAAGGCTAGCAAGATCTGCTCGAGATACATTTGATTAG
AAGAGTTTGACTTGGGTTGATTATAGCAAATAGTGGAACACAAACAGATTTTGAAATATTCTTGCAAATT
TATTTATTAAATCCATTCAAATATTGTCATTTTTTGTACTGTGTAATTTATATTGATTTGCTCATACAAT
ATTTACATTTCGCTTAAACAATACACTATTATTTATATTTAAAAATAGCTATATATAAATCAAATGTATA
GCTCTTTTTTACACAATTAATCAAAGCTAAAATATTTGTCACACAAATACAGTAAGCCACTTCACAATGA
TATCTTCAAAATCTGTGCTTGACTGAATCATTTCATTTATTGTTTTGTAATTCACATTATACCTTACGTT
CTCCAGGCACAGTTTGAATTGTTGATAAATGAAGATAATACATCTGATTTAATTAGTCTCCTTTGTTTAT
AATAACTTTAATCTAATTTGATAGTAATAATTCCAGCAATACATCCATTACAATAAAAATCGCTTTTTTA
TTTTGCACATTAGTTTGCCGGTATTTGTTTAAAGTTTCACCATACTTTTAAATCATGTGCTATTTGAAAA
GGGCTGTTATGACTGGAATTAAATGTTTTTTTTTATATCAGTGTTTTAGATTGAAGTACAATATTTATAG
GTAAAATTCACCAGCATATGCTTAAAGATAGCCATGCTCCAGGTCCTTGTGTCCTTCTAAGGTCTGTTTG
TGGTTTAAGCTGTTTGTTGACACACGCTTGTCATCTCCATTTTTCTGTGAAGTTATTGTCAGTTTATTGC
ACACTGGGTTGCATTAAGCTGCAGTTTTTTCACAACAGTTTTCCACATTGTAACAGTCAGTCTCCAAATT
ATTCCATCAGTCCTCAAATTTAGTCATTTGAGGCCATGAAAACACTTAAAACTACATGAAGGTAGTTTGG
CATTAGGTTTTAGACTTGTTCTTGTTTGGCATATTGCAACCTGTGTAAAAATGATTTGATTTTTATTTTT
TTTTTTTTTTTTTCAGAAAGAAACGGTCCAAAAAGAGTTATGTGAACATTTATCCATGTGTTTAATGTTT
TTTAAATTAAAAAAAAACATTTTTATTAAACCACTTGTGACTAAACCTTTTTTAGTTATTCTATTTTGTG
ACGAGTCTGAATGGCCAAAGTACTCTTGAATCCAAAATCTTTATAGTAAAATGTTTAATCTTACTTGCAG
TGTTGGGTATAATTTGTAACAAAGTTGAATTCCATATCTGCTGAGTGAAAAAGTAAAGTAAGAGATTGCT
GTAAATATTTAGGTTATTTATTTATTAATACAATATAGAAAGTAACAAAACACAATGTAAAAAATCAATA
AAGAAAGTAAATATTAAAAGTAATGATAAACTAATGATGTAAACAATATTAGCAACAAAGTTTGTACAAT
TCAGGGAGGGTAAAGAATTTCACCTAATAGTCAAACTCTGTATTAAATAATATAAAATCTTTGTTCTTAG
TCTGAAGAGGAGACTGTGAGAGAAAGCTTACTGGTTGTTAAATTAGAAAATTTGTAACTTGCAGATTAAA
ATGATTTAAATAATTTTATAAAGGCCATGTTTGAAACAAATGTAAAAACATAATAAATGTTAAGAATTTC
AGATATTGAGATTTTACAATTTAAAAAAAGCAATAAAGTAATAGCAGAGACCTACACTCTTAAAGTAAAT
TACCCAACTCTGCTTACTAGTAACTTTTGGAATAGTTACTAGTATCCATTGAACAAATACTAGAATCTAA
TTAAATTGTGTGAGTGTCCAATGAAAAGATTCTTGTATTTAAAACAGTACCAGTATCTATATATGTACAA
AATTTAGTGCTAGCAAAATGCAAATAAATACTACTGCATATAATGGATTGCATTGTAAATCGACTCGCCA
TAATACATTTATTTCCTATTTTTACTTTTAACAAAAAATAAGTTCACTGAGTATTTCATGTCATTAAATC
GCATTAAACCTCTTGCATGCTTTATGTACACTAGTGCAGTTCGCTAAATGACCACCGGTGTCACTAATAA
CACGATCGTTTCTGAATTCTGCATTAAACGCCATTTATACGTTGCTCTTATTAGTAAACAATTTCTCCAT
CATGAGCTCGACCAGTATTGCATATTTCATCCTCTTAAATCCAGAGTTGTTTCTTTTAATCACTTTCTCT
TCATGATAAAAGCAGTTTTTGGTTTTCAGAAGTTTACAACAAACCCAGTCAGTTATTGCCTCAGCAAACA
CTGGAGCAACTGCACACTTGTGAAAAGCTTCTTGCGAAACACAAACCTTTCTCTGGACTTATAAATAAAG
GCATTCAGCAGCTCCACCATACACCTCCACTGGTCTTGATAAAGCAGATATCAGCAGTGATACAGGTACC
GCCACCATGGATGAGGAAATCGCTGCCCTGGTCGTTGACAACGGCTCCGGTATGTGCAAAGCCGGTTTTG
CTGGAGATGATGCCCCTCGTGCTGTTTTCCCCTCCATTGTTGGACGACCCAGACATCAGGTACATTTAAT
AAACCATCCTAATAACATGTTAATCATATTGAACCACATTAAACTCTCATTTGTGCATTTTACATCTTTT
AAAACCGATTTATATTCGTTTTTAGATAATGAAGTTTATTAAAGTGTTAATTCACAGCTTTATTGCTTGT
TTTGAGAATCTGCTTGCATAAGTGATTTTTAAACTTGATCTGATTTTCGTTTGTTTCGAAGTTCTTCAGC
TTTGAAAGTCAGATCTTCAATTCACAGCCATGCCATAGTTTTAGGATACAGTATAAGTAGACGAATTGGG
ATGCATCGTAGATTTTATGCTGTGTTTGTTATGGTTTTTCAGTGGTAGAGATTTTCAGAGTATTATTAGG
GTTATAGTCAGTGTCAGGTTTATTTATCGTCAGCGTGATGGGCAAAAAACAGCTGGCAGTACGGGCTCAA
ACCTGTCTTTCTTTACCTGTTGATTTTAGATGCATTTTCCTGTATTCAACAAAATAATATTTGAAAATAA
GCATTTCTTTCCTCTCATCGTTTACTTTGTGTGAAATTGATACTGTGAGAGTGTACTTTTTTTTTTATTG
CCATTCTTAGAATAATTTTATTTTTTTTTTTGACTAGGTGACGTACATCACATAAGTACTTAATCTGATG
GATGAGCAGTGCTTTCCAGGACTGTCCAACCTGAGAATGCTTGAGTTTTGGTCAATCTCAGGTTCGTCAG
CCCATGAAAAACTGTCTCGCTCAAAGCCACATGGACGAACCGCTGCTCCTCCAAACCACCTAAACGCCGC
TTAAGACCCACATCAAGCCAACTGCTGTTACTCTCGCCCAGAAATCTGCGCCAACATGGACACACCCAGT
GGAGCAAGCCATCTGATTTTCATGGTCAGATTGTAAAGAAGCAATTACTCTTGGACAGTTTAAGCAGAAA
AGCCACCAAGTCAAGTCACTGGTCATATGATGAACTCGAAGATCTAATAAAAGTTAATTTAAGCGTTCAT
TACAATAAATTCAAGTGAATCTGTTTTAAGCTAGCCTTTAACGTTTTTAAATTCCTTCAAACAAATTAGT
TCCTCTTTGCAGTTCCTCATTTCTCGGTGAGCTGGTGCTTTAATCCCTTTACTTTTTCTTCCTCTAGGGA
GTGATGGTTGGCATGGGACGAATTAATTCCTGCAGCCCGGGGGTACCGGTCGCCACCATGAACACCCCGG
GAATTAACCTGATCAAGGAGGACATGCGCGTGAAGGTGCACATGGAGGGCAACGTGAACGGCCACGCCTT
CGTGATCGAGGGCGAGGGCAAGGGCAAGCCCTACGAGGGCACCCAGACCGCCAACCTGACCGTGAAGGAG
GGCGCCCCCCTGCCCTTCAGCTACGACATCCTGACCACCGCCGTGCACTACGGCAACCGGGTGTTCACCA
AGTACCCCGAGGACATCCCCGACTACTTCAAGCAGAGCTTCCCCGAGGGCTACAGCTGGGAGCGCACCAT
GACCTTCGAGGACAAGGGCATCTGCACCATCCGCAGCGACATCAGCCTGGAGGGCGACTGCTTCTTCCAG
AACGTGCGCTTCAAGGGCACCAACTTCCCCCCCAACGGCCCCGTGATGCAGAAGAAAACCCTGAAGTGGG
AGCCCAGCACCGAGAAGCTGCACGTGCGCGACGGCCTGCTGGTGGGCAACATCAACATGGCCCTGCTGCT
GGAGGGCGGCGGCCACTACCTGTGCGACTTCAAGACCACCTACAAGGCCAAGAAGGTGGTGCAGCTGCCC
GACGCCCACTTCGTGGACCACCGCATCGAGATCCTGGGCAACGACAGCGACTACAACAAGGTGAAGCTGT
ACGAGCACGCCGTGGCCCGCTACAGCCCCCTGCCCAGCCAGGTGTGGTAATCTAGATCATAATCAGCCAT
ACCACATTTGTAGAGGTTTTACTTGCTTTAAAAAACCTCCCACACCTCCCCCTGAACCTGAAACATAAAA
TGAATGCAATTGTTGTTGTTAACTTGTTTATTGCAGCTTATAATGGTTACAAATAAAGCAATAGCATCAC
AAATTTCACAAATAAAGCATTTTTTTCACTGCATTCTAGTTGTGGTTTGTCCAAACTCATCAATGTATCT
TAAGGCGTAAATTGTAAGCGTTAATATTTTGTTAAAATTCGCGTTAAATTTTTGTTAAATCAGCTCATTT
TTTAACCAATAGGCCGAAATCGGCGGATCCTGCGGCCGCAAGGGAAAATAGAATGAAGTGATCTCCAAAA
AATAAGTACTTTTTGACTGTAAATAAAATTGTAAGGAGTAAAAAGTACTTTTTTTTCTAAAAAAATGTAA
TTAAGTAAAAGTAAAAGTATTGATTTTTAATTGTACTCAAGTAAAGTAAAAATCCCCAAAAATAATACTT
AAGTACAGTAATCAAGTAAAATTACTCAAGTACTTTACACCTCTGGTTCTTGACCCCCTACCTTCAGCAA
GCCCAGCAGATCCACTAGATCTTTTGTTCCCTTTAGTGAGGGTTAATTGCGCGCTTGGCGTAATCATGGT
CATAGCTGTTTCCTGTGTGAAATTGTTATCCGCTCACAATTCCACACAACATACGAGCCGGAAGCATAAA
GTGTAAAGCCTGGGGTGCCTAATGAGTGAGCTAACTCACATTAATTGCGTTGCGCTCACTGCCCGCTTTC
CAGTCGGGAAACCTGTCGTGCCAGCTGCATTAATGAATCGGCCAACGCGCGGGGAGAGGCGGTTTGCGTA
TTGGGCGCTCTTCCGCTTCCTCGCTCACTGACTCGCTGCGCTCGGTCGTTCGGCTGCGGCGAGCGGTATC
AGCTCACTCAAAGGCGGTAATACGGTTATCCACAGAATCAGGGGATAACGCAGGAAAGAACATGTGAGCA
AAAGGCCAGCAAAAGGCCAGGAACCGTAAAAAGGCCGCGTTGCTGGCGTTTTTCCATAGGCTCCGCCCCC
CTGACGAGCATCACAAAAATCGACGCTCAAGTCAGAGGTGGCGAAACCCGACAGGACTATAAAGATACCA
GGCGTTTCCCCCTGGAAGCTCCCTCGTGCGCTCTCCTGTTCCGACCCTGCCGCTTACCGGATACCTGTCC
GCCTTTCTCCCTTCGGGAAGCGTGGCGCTTTCTCATAGCTCACGCTGTAGGTATCTCAGTTCGGTGTAGG
TCGTTCGCTCCAAGCTGGGCTGTGTGCACGAACCCCCCGTTCAGCCCGACCGCTGCGCCTTATCCGGTAA
CTATCGTCTTGAGTCCAACCCGGTAAGACACGACTTATCGCCACTGGCAGCAGCCACTGGTAACAGGATT
AGCAGAGCGAGGTATGTAGGCGGTGCTACAGAGTTCTTGAAGTGGTGGCCTAACTACGGCTACACTAGAA
GAACAGTATTTGGTATCTGCGCTCTGCTGAAGCCAGTTACCTTCGGAAAAAGAGTTGGTAGCTCTTGATC
CGGCAAACAAACCACCGCTGGTAGCGGTGGTTTTTTTGTTTGCAAGCAGCAGATTACGCGCAGAAAAAAA
GGATCTCAAGAAGATCCTTTGATCTTTTCTACGGGGTCTGACGCTCAGTGGAACGAAAACTCACGTTAAG
GGATTTTGGTCATGAGATTATCAAAAAGGATCTTCACCTAGATCCTTTTAAATTAAAAATGAAGTTTTAA
ATCAATCTAAAGTATATATGAGTAAACTTGGTCTGACAGTTACCAATGCTTAATCAGTGAGGCACCTATC
TCAGCGATCTGTCTATTTCGTTCATCCATAGTTGCCTGACTCCCCGTCGTGTAGATAACTACGATACGGG
AGGGCTTACCATCTGGCCCCAGTGCTGCAATGATACCGCGAGACCCACGCTCACCGGCTCCAGATTTATC
AGCAATAAACCAGCCAGCCGGAAGGGCCGAGCGCAGAAGTGGTCCTGCAACTTTATCCGCCTCCATCCAG
TCTATTAATTGTTGCCGGGAAGCTAGAGTAAGTAGTTCGCCAGTTAATAGTTTGCGCAACGTTGTTGCCA
TTGCTACAGGCATCGTGGTGTCACGCTCGTCGTTTGGTATGGCTTCATTCAGCTCCGGTTCCCAACGATC
AAGGCGAGTTACATGATCCCCCATGTTGTGCAAAAAAGCGGTTAGCTCCTTCGGTCCTCCGATCGTTGTC
AGAAGTAAGTTGGCCGCAGTGTTATCACTCATGGTTATGGCAGCACTGCATAATTCTCTTACTGTCATGC
CATCCGTAAGATGCTTTTCTGTGACTGGTGAGTACTCAACCAAGTCATTCTGAGAATAGTGTATGCGGCG
ACCGAGTTGCTCTTGCCCGGCGTCAATACGGGATAATACCGCGCCACATAGCAGAACTTTAAAAGTGCTC
ATCATTGGAAAACGTTCTTCGGGGCGAAAACTCTCAAGGATCTTACCGCTGTTGAGATCCAGTTCGATGT
AACCCACTCGTGCACCCAACTGATCTTCAGCATCTTTTACTTTCACCAGCGTTTCTGGGTGAGCAAAAAC
AGGAAGGCAAAATGCCGCAAAAAAGGGAATAAGGGCGACACGGAAATGTTGAATACTCATACTCTTCCTT
TTTCAATATTATTGAAGCATTTATCAGGGTTATTGTCTCATGAGCGGATACATATTTGAATGTATTTAGA
AAAATAAACAAATAGGGGTTCCGCGCACATTTCCCCGAAAAGTGCCACCTAAATTGTAAGCGTTAATAT
